Addgene plasmid #210644: pJL1-FETCH1
Purpose: In vitro expression of FETCH reporter from the T7 promoter
Depositing lab: Michael Jewett. Depositing organization: Northwestern University. Publication: Cell-Free Translation Quantification via a Fluorescent Minihelix. Willi JA, Karim AS, Jewett MC. ACS Synth Biol. 2024 Jul 19;13(7):2253-2259. doi: 10.1021/acssynbio.4c00266. Epub 2024 Jul 9. PubMed 38979618.
Backbone
  Vector backbone: pJL1
  Vector type: Synthetic Biology
Growth in bacteria
  Bacterial resistance: Kanamycin, 50 μg/mL
  Growth temperature: 37°C
  Growth strain: DH5alpha
  Copy number: High Copy
Gene/Insert
  Gene/Insert name: FETCH1
  Species: Synthetic
  Promoter: T7
  Cloning method: Gibson Cloning
  Sequencing primers: 5′ T7.F; 3′ T7-term.R
Terms and licenses: Academic/Nonprofit Terms; Industry Terms: Not Available to Industry
Depositor comments: Gibson cloning used NdeI (5') and SalI (3') sites
How to cite: pJL1-FETCH1 was a gift from Michael Jewett (Addgene plasmid # 210644 ; http://n2t.net/addgene:210644 ; RRID:Addgene_210644)
