[The description below was written by a language model from this plasmid's Addgene catalogue record and pLannotate feature annotations shown in this document.]
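Description:
pJL1-FETCH1 is a very compact (about 1.8 kb) synthetic-biology plasmid built on the pJL1 backbone, a minimal T7-driven expression vector used as a template for cell-free (in vitro) protein synthesis. It is propagated in standard E. coli cloning strains through a high-copy ColE1/pUC-type origin of replication and is selected with kanamycin through an aph(3')-Ia aminoglycoside phosphotransferase gene, which lies on the opposite strand from the expression cassette.

The payload is a short synthetic open reading frame called FETCH1, placed between a bacteriophage T7 promoter with the efficient T7 gene 10 ribosome binding site and a T7 terminator. Transcription therefore depends on T7 RNA polymerase supplied in the reaction. The insert was introduced by Gibson assembly at the NdeI and SalI positions of the backbone. The space between the RBS and the terminator is only on the order of a hundred nucleotides, which fits a small peptide reporter rather than a full-length fluorescent protein. The associated publication title describes a fluorescent minihelix for quantifying cell-free translation. The automated annotation does not label FETCH1 itself. It flags only a partial match to SET1, a solubility-enhancement tag derived from T7 gene 10B, near the 3' end of this region. That is a fragment-level similarity hit and may not be a deliberately included tag. The record does not state how the fluorescent signal is produced. The stated purpose is in vitro expression of the FETCH reporter from the T7 promoter, for example as a readout of translation in cell-free systems.
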