Features (pLannotate 1.2.2; 6 found; start..end, strand, type, name):
     17..605     +  rep_origin     ori: high-copy-number ColE1/pMB1/pBR322/pUC origin of replication
    633..651     +  promoter       T7 promoter: promoter for bacteriophage T7 RNA polymerase
    683..705     +  RBS            RBS: efficient ribosome binding site from bacteriophage T7 gene 10 (Olins and Rangwala, 1989)
    763..812     +  CDS            SET1 (fragment): solubility-enhancement tag derived from T7 phage gene 10B
    820..867     +  terminator     T7 terminator: transcription terminator for bacteriophage T7 RNA polymerase
    885..1700    -  CDS            KanR: aminoglycoside phosphotransferase; aph(3')-Ia; confers resistance to kanamycin in bacteria or G418 (Geneticin®) in eukaryotes
>Addgene plasmid #210644 | pJL1-FETCH1 | addgene full sequence | sequence record 415933 | Addgene NGS Result
AGATCAAAGGATCTTCTTGAGATCCTTTTTTTCTGCGCGTAATCTGCTGCTTGCAAACAAAAAAACCACC
GCTACCAGCGGTGGTTTGTTTGCCGGATCAAGAGCTACCAACTCTTTTTCCGAAGGTAACTGGCTTCAGC
AGAGCGCAGATACCAAATACTGTTCTTCTAGTGTAGCCGTAGTTAGGCCACCACTTCAAGAACTCTGTAG
CACCGCCTACATACCTCGCTCTGCTAATCCTGTTACCAGTGGCTGCTGCCAGTGGCGATAAGTCGTGTCT
TACCGGGTTGGACTCAAGACGATAGTTACCGGATAAGGCGCAGCGGTCGGGCTGAACGGGGGGTTCGTGC
ACACAGCCCAGCTTGGAGCGAACGACCTACACCGAACTGAGATACCTACAGCGTGAGCTATGAGAAAGCG
CCACGCTTCCCGAAGGGAGAAAGGCGGACAGGTATCCGGTAAGCGGCAGGGTCGGAACAGGAGAGCGCAC
GAGGGAGCTTCCAGGGGGAAACGCCTGGTATCTTTATAGTCCTGTCGGGTTTCGCCACCTCTGACTTGAG
CGTCGATTTTTGTGATGCTCGTCAGGGGGGCGGAGCCTATGGAAAAACGCCAGCAACGCGATCCCGCGAA
ATTAATACGACTCACTATAGGGAGACCACAACGGTTTCCCTCTAGAAATAATTTTGTTTAACTTTAAGAA
GGAGATATACATATGTTTTTAAACTGCTGTCCTGGGTGTTGTATGGAACCGTAAGTCGACCGGCTGCTAA
CAAAGCCCGAAAGGAAGCTGAGTTGGCTGCTGCCACCGCTGAGCAATAACTAGCATAACCCCTTGGGGCC
TCTAAACGGGTCTTGAGGGGTTTTTTGCTGAAAGCCAATTCTGATTAGAAAAACTCATCGAGCATCAAAT
GAAACTGCAATTTATTCATATCAGGATTATCAATACCATATTTTTGAAAAAGCCGTTTCTGTAATGAAGG
AGAAAACTCACCGAGGCAGTTCCATAGGATGGCAAGATCCTGGTATCGGTCTGCGATTCCGACTCGTCCA
ACATCAATACAACCTATTAATTTCCCCTCGTCAAAAATAAGGTTATCAAGTGAGAAATCACCATGAGTGA
CGACTGAATCCGGTGAGAATGGCAAAAGCTTATGCATTTCTTTCCAGACTTGTTCAACAGGCCAGCCATT
ACGCTCGTCATCAAAATCACTCGCATCAACCAAACCGTTATTCATTCGTGATTGCGCCTGAGCGAGACGA
AATACGCGATCGCTGTTAAAAGGACAATTACAAACAGGAATCGAATGCAACCGGCGCAGGAACACTGCCA
GCGCATCAACAATATTTTCACCTGAATCAGGATATTCTTCTAATACCTGGAATGCTGTTTTCCCGGGGAT
CGCAGTGGTGAGTAACCATGCATCATCAGGAGTACGGATAAAATGCTTGATGGTCGGAAGAGGCATAAAT
TCCGTCAGCCAGTTTAGTCTGACCATCTCATCTGTAACATCATTGGCAACGCTACCTTTGCCATGTTTCA
GAAACAACTCTGGCGCATCGGGCTTCCCATACAATCGATAGATTGTCGCACCTGATTGCCCGACATTATC
GCGAGCCCATTTATACCCATATAAATCAGCATCCATGTTGGAATTTAATCGCGGCTTCGAGCAAGACGTT
TCCCGTTGAATATGGCTCATAACACCCCTTGTATTACTGTTTATGTAAGCAGACAGTTTTATTGTTCATG
ATGATATATTTTTATCTTGTGCAATGTAACATCAGAGATTTTGAGACACAACGTG
