>Addgene plasmid #210644 | pJL1-FETCH1 | depositor partial sequence | sequence record 410607 | FETCH1 reporter
ATGTTTTTAAACTGCTGTCCTGGGTGTTGTATGGAACCGTAA
